Addgene plasmid #234455: pEN017-SpCas9-hiNLS-t-M4
Purpose: Expresses hiNLS variant t-M4 inside 0C triNLS-SpCas9-NGG
Depositing lab: Ross Wilson. Depositing organization: University of California, Berkeley. Publication: Hairpin Internal Nuclear Localization Signals in CRISPR-Cas9 Enhance Editing in Primary Human Lymphocytes. Noel EA, Sahu SU, Wyman SK, Krishnappa N, Jeans C, Wilson RC. CRISPR J. 2025 Apr;8(2):105-119. doi: 10.1089/crispr.2024.0080. Epub 2025 Mar 31. PubMed 40163415.
Backbone
  Vector backbone: pEC-K-MBP
  Backbone manufacturer: pET-based custom vector
  Backbone size w/o insert (bp): 4934
  Total vector size (bp): 9138
  Modifications to backbone: HA and MBP removed
  Vector type: Bacterial Expression, CRISPR
Growth in bacteria
  Bacterial resistance: Ampicillin, 100 μg/mL
  Growth temperature: 37°C
  Growth strain: DH5alpha
  Copy number: High Copy
Gene/Insert
  Gene/Insert name: SpCas9 hiNLS t-M4 (alt name: SpCas9 0C triNLS hiNLS M4)
  Species: Streptococcus pyogenes
  Insert size (bp): 4204
  Mutation: Cys at positions 80 and 574 have been mutated to Ser; Met at position 1 has been mutated to Ser; inserted hiNLS c-Myc (t-M4, hairpin internal)
  Tag / fusion protein: His6 (N terminal on backbone); c-Myc (N terminal on insert); SV40 (C terminal on insert); Nucleoplasmin (C terminal on insert)
  Cloning method: Gibson Cloning
  Sequencing primers: 5′ T7 promoter; 3′ T7 terminator
Terms and licenses: Academic/Nonprofit Terms; Industry Terms: Not Available to Industry
How to cite: pEN017-SpCas9-hiNLS-t-M4 was a gift from Ross Wilson (Addgene plasmid # 234455 ; http://n2t.net/addgene:234455 ; RRID:Addgene_234455)
