[The description below was written by a language model from this plasmid's Addgene catalogue record and pLannotate feature annotations shown in this document.]
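Description:
pEN017-SpCas9-hiNLS-t-M4 is a 9.1 kb bacterial expression plasmid for producing a nuclear-localization-enhanced Streptococcus pyogenes Cas9 protein in E. coli. It is built on pEC-K-MBP, a custom pET-type backbone from which the HA and MBP elements were removed. It carries a ColE1/pMB1-family origin together with the pBR322-derived bom and rop regions. The catalogue lists it as high copy, although rop is normally associated with copy-number restraint. Selection is by ampicillin through the bla gene and its own promoter. The tetracycline resistance gene is present only as two separated fragments flanking the expression cassette, so it appears to be a disrupted remnant of the pBR322 lineage rather than a working marker.

The expression cassette runs from a T7 promoter and the phage gene 10 ribosome binding site to a T7 terminator, so expression requires a host that supplies T7 RNA polymerase. The open reading frame begins with a His6 affinity tag and a TEV protease site, allowing purification and tag removal. Next comes the "0C triNLS" SpCas9 (NGG PAM), in which Cys80 and Cys574 are changed to serine and the initiator methionine is replaced by serine. This protein carries an N-terminal c-Myc NLS and C-terminal SV40 and nucleoplasmin NLSs. The distinguishing feature is the t-M4 hairpin internal NLS (hiNLS), a c-Myc-based signal inserted within the Cas9 polypeptide. The annotation splits Cas9 into two matched segments with a short unannotated gap, which may correspond to this insertion, though the record does not give the exact site. The short SET1 match near the terminator is probably an incidental backbone hit.

The associated work concerns how hiNLS modules in Cas9 improve editing in primary human lymphocytes, so the plasmid most likely serves as a source of recombinant protein for such experiments.
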