Features (pLannotate 1.2.2; 17 found; start..end, strand, type, name):
      1..589     +  rep_origin     ori: high-copy-number ColE1/pMB1/pBR322/pUC origin of replication
    775..914     -  misc_feature   bom: basis of mobility region from pBR322
   1016..1207    -  CDS            rop: Rop protein, which maintains plasmids at low copy number; rop
   1224..1604    +  CDS            YPB1_ECOLX: Protein predicted: Swiss-Prot protein existence level 4. From Escherichia coli.
   1846..2746    -  CDS            TcR (fragment): tetracycline efflux protein; tet; confers resistance to tetracycline
   2768..2786    +  promoter       T7 promoter: promoter for bacteriophage T7 RNA polymerase
   2875..2897    +  RBS            RBS: efficient ribosome binding site from bacteriophage T7 gene 10 (Olins and Rangwala, 1989)
   2917..2934    +  CDS            6xHis: 6xHis affinity tag
   2944..2960    +  CDS            TEV site (fragment): tobacco etch virus (TEV) protease recognition and cleavage site
   3013..6750    +  CDS            Cas9 (fragment): Cas9 (Csn1) endonuclease from the Streptococcus pyogenes Type II CRISPR/Cas system generates RNA-guided double strand breaks in DNA
   6850..7212    +  CDS            Cas9 (fragment): Cas9 (Csn1) endonuclease from the Streptococcus pyogenes MGAS15252 Type II CRISPR/Cas system generates RNA-guided double strand breaks in DNA
   7392..7441    +  CDS            SET1 (fragment): solubility-enhancement tag derived from T7 phage gene 10B
   7449..7496    +  terminator     T7 terminator: transcription terminator for bacteriophage T7 RNA polymerase
   7522..7814    -  CDS            TcR (fragment): tetracycline efflux protein; tet; confers resistance to tetracycline
   7862..7890    -  promoter       tet promoter: E. coli promoter for tetracycline efflux protein gene
   8003..8107    +  promoter       AmpR promoter: bla
   8108..8968    +  CDS            AmpR: β-lactamase; bla; confers resistance to ampicillin, carbenicillin, and related antibiotics
>Addgene plasmid #234455 | pEN017-SpCas9-hiNLS-t-M4 | addgene full sequence | sequence record 464910 | Addgene NGS Result
TTGAGATCCTTTTTTTCTGCGCGTAATCTGCTGCTTGCAAACAAAAAAACCACCGCTACCAGCGGTGGTT
TGTTTGCCGGATCAAGAGCTACCAACTCTTTTTCCGAAGGTAACTGGCTTCAGCAGAGCGCAGATACCAA
ATACTGTCCTTCTAGTGTAGCCGTAGTTAGGCCACCACTTCAAGAACTCTGTAGCACCGCCTACATACCT
CGCTCTGCTAATCCTGTTACCAGTGGCTGCTGCCAGTGGCGATAAGTCGTGTCTTACCGGGTTGGACTCA
AGACGATAGTTACCGGATAAGGCGCAGCGGTCGGGCTGAACGGGGGGTTCGTGCACACAGCCCAGCTTGG
AGCGAACGACCTACACCGAACTGAGATACCTACAGCGTGAGCTATGAGAAAGCGCCACGCTTCCCGAAGG
GAGAAAGGCGGACAGGTATCCGGTAAGCGGCAGGGTCGGAACAGGAGAGCGCACGAGGGAGCTTCCAGGG
GGAAACGCCTGGTATCTTTATAGTCCTGTCGGGTTTCGCCACCTCTGACTTGAGCGTCGATTTTTGTGAT
GCTCGTCAGGGGGGCGGAGCCTATGGAAAAACGCCAGCAACGCGGCCTTTTTACGGTTCCTGGCCTTTTG
CTGGCCTTTTGCTCACATGTTCTTTCCTGCGTTATCCCCTGATTCTGTGGATAACCGTATTACCGCCTTT
GAGTGAGCTGATACCGCTCGCCGCAGCCGAACGACCGAGCGCAGCGAGTCAGTGAGCGAGGAAGCGGAAG
AGCGCCTGATGCGGTATTTTCTCCTTACGCATCTGTGCGGTATTTCACACCGCAATGGTGCACTCTCAGT
ACAATCTGCTCTGATGCCGCATAGTTAAGCCAGTATACACTCCGCTATCGCTACGTGACTGGGTCATGGC
TGCGCCCCGACACCCGCCAACACCCGCTGACGCGCCCTGACGGGCTTGTCTGCTCCCGGCATCCGCTTAC
AGACAAGCTGTGACCGTCTCCGGGAGCTGCATGTGTCAGAGGTTTTCACCGTCATCACCGAAACGCGCGA
GGCAGCTGCGGTAAAGCTCATCAGCGTGGTCGTGAAGCGATTCACAGATGTCTGCCTGTTCATCCGCGTC
CAGCTCGTTGAGTTTCTCCAGAAGCGTTAATGTCTGGCTTCTGATAAAGCGGGCCATGTTAAGGGCGGTT
TTTTCCTGTTTGGTCACTGATGCCTCCGTGTAAGGGGGATTTCTGTTCATGGGGGTAATGATACCGATGA
AACGAGAGAGGATGCTCACGATACGGGTTACTGATGATGAACATGCCCGGTTACTGGAACGTTGTGAGGG
TAAACAACTGGCGGTATGGATGCGGCGGGACCAGAGAAAAATCACTCAGGGTCAATGCCAGCGCTTCGTT
AATACAGATGTAGGTGTTCCACAGGGTAGCCAGCAGCATCCTGCGATGCAGATCCGGAACATAATGGTGC
AGGGCGCTGACTTCCGCGTTTCCAGACTTTACGAAACACGGAAACCGAAGACCATTCATGTTGTTGCTCA
GGTCGCAGACGTTTTGCAGCAGCAGTCGCTTCACGTTCGCTCGCGTATCGGTGATTCATTCTGCTAACCA
GTAAGGCAACCCCGCCAGCCTAGCCGGGTCCTCAACGACAGGAGCACGATCATGCGCACCCGTGGCCAGG
ACCCAACGCTGCCCGAGATGCGCCGCGTGCGGCTGCTGGAGATGGCGGACGCGATGGATATGTTCTGCCA
AGGGTTGGTTTGCGCATTCACAGTTCTCCGCAAGAATTGATTGGCTCCAATTCTTGGAGTGGTGAATCCG
TTAGCGAGGTGCCGCCGGCTTCCATTCAGGTCGAGGTGGCCCGGCTCCATGCACCGCGACGCAACGCGGG
GAGGCAGACAAGGTATAGGGCGGCGCCTACAATCCATGCCAACCCGTTCCATGTGCTCGCCGAGGCGGCA
TAAATCGCCGTGACGATCAGCGGTCCAATGATCGAAGTTAGGCTGGTAAGAGCCGCGAGCGATCCTTGAA
GCTGTCCCTGATGGTCGTCATCTACCTGCCTGGACAGCATGGCCTGCAACGCGGGCATCCCGATGCCGCC
GGAAGCGAGAAGAATCATAATGGGGAAGGCCATCCAGCCTCGCGTCGCGAACGCCAGCAAGACGTAGCCC
AGCGCGTCGGCCGCCATGCCGGCGATAATGGCCTGCTTCTCGCCGAAACGTTTGGTGGCGGGACCAGTGA
CGAAGGCTTGAGCGAGGGCGTGCAAGATTCCGAATACCGCAAGCGACAGGCCGATCATCGTCGCGCTCCA
GCGAAAGCGGTCCTCGCCGAAAATGACCCAGAGCGCTGCCGGCACCTGTCCTACGAGTTGCATGATAAAG
AAGACAGTCATAAGTGCGGCGACGATAGTCATGCCCCGCGCCCACCGGAAGGAGCTGACTGGGTTGAAGG
CTCTCAAGGGCATCGGTCGACGCTCTCCCTTATGCGACTCCTGCATTAGGAAGCAGCCCAGTAGTAGGTT
GAGGCCGTTGAGCACCGCCGCCGCAAGGAATGGTGCATGCAAGGAGATGGCGCCCAACAGTCCCCCGGCC
ACGGGGCCTGCCACCATACCCACGCCGAAACAAGCGCTCATGAGCCCGAAGTGGCGAGCCCGATCTTCCC
CATCGGTGATGTCGGCGATATAGGCGCCAGCAACCGCACCTGTGGCGCCGGTGATGCCGGCCACGATGCG
TCCGGCGTAGAGGATCGAGATCTCGATCCCGCGAAATTAATACGACTCACTATAGGGAGACCACAACGGT
TTCCCTCTAGTGCCGGCTCCGGAGAGCTCTTTAATTAAGCGGCCGCCCTGCAGGACTCGAGTTCTAGAAA
TAATTTTGTTTAACTTTAAGAAGGAGATATACATATGAAATCTTCTCACCATCACCATCACCATGGTTCT
TCTGAAAACCTGTACTTCCAATCCCGCGCAGCCCCCGCAGCTAAAAAGAAGAAGTTGGATAACGCGACAT
CTGATAAGAAATACTCAATAGGCTTAGATATCGGCACAAATAGCGTCGGATGGGCGGTGATCACTGATGA
ATATAAGGTTCCGTCTAAAAAGTTCAAGGTTCTGGGAAATACAGACCGCCACAGTATCAAAAAAAATCTT
ATAGGGGCTCTTTTATTTGACAGTGGAGAGACAGCGGAAGCGACTCGTCTCAAACGGACAGCTCGTAGAA
GGTATACACGTCGGAAGAATCGTATTTCTTATCTACAGGAGATTTTTTCAAATGAGATGGCGAAAGTAGA
TGATAGTTTCTTTCATCGACTTGAAGAGTCTTTTTTGGTGGAAGAAGACAAGAAGCATGAACGTCATCCT
ATTTTTGGAAATATAGTAGATGAAGTTGCTTATCATGAGAAATATCCAACTATCTATCATCTGCGAAAAA
AATTGGTAGATTCTACTGATAAAGCGGATTTGCGCTTAATCTATTTGGCCTTAGCGCATATGATTAAGTT
TCGTGGTCATTTTTTGATTGAGGGAGATTTAAATCCTGATAATAGTGATGTGGACAAACTATTTATCCAG
TTGGTACAAACCTACAATCAATTATTTGAAGAAAACCCTATTAACGCAAGTGGAGTAGATGCTAAAGCGA
TTCTTTCTGCACGATTGAGTAAATCAAGACGATTAGAAAATCTCATTGCTCAGCTCCCCGGTGAGAAGAA
AAATGGCTTATTTGGGAATCTCATTGCTTTGTCATTGGGTTTGACCCCTAATTTTAAATCAAATTTTGAT
TTGGCAGAAGATGCTAAATTACAGCTTTCAAAAGATACTTACGATGATGATTTAGATAATTTATTGGCGC
AAATTGGAGATCAATATGCTGATTTGTTTTTGGCAGCTAAGAATTTATCAGATGCTATTTTACTTTCAGA
TATCCTAAGAGTAAATACTGAAATAACTAAGGCTCCCCTATCAGCTTCAATGATTAAACGCTACGATGAA
CATCATCAAGACTTGACTCTTTTAAAAGCTTTAGTTCGACAACAACTTCCAGAAAAGTATAAAGAAATCT
TTTTTGATCAATCAAAAAACGGATATGCAGGTTATATTGATGGGGGAGCTAGCCAAGAAGAATTTTATAA
ATTTATCAAACCAATTTTAGAAAAAATGGATGGTACTGAGGAATTATTGGTGAAACTAAATCGTGAAGAT
TTGCTGCGCAAGCAACGGACCTTTGACAACGGCTCTATTCCCCATCAAATTCACTTGGGTGAGCTGCATG
CTATTTTGAGAAGACAAGAAGACTTTTATCCATTTTTAAAAGACAATCGTGAGAAGATTGAAAAAATCTT
GACTTTTCGAATTCCTTATTATGTTGGTCCATTGGCGCGTGGCAATAGTCGTTTTGCATGGATGACTCGG
AAGTCTGAAGAAACAATTACCCCATGGAATTTTGAAGAAGTTGTCGATAAAGGTGCTTCAGCTCAATCAT
TTATTGAACGCATGACAAACTTTGATAAAAATCTTCCAAATGAAAAAGTACTACCAAAACATAGTTTGCT
TTATGAGTATTTTACGGTTTATAACGAATTGACAAAGGTCAAATATGTTACTGAAGGAATGCGAAAACCA
GCATTTCTTTCAGGTGAACAGAAGAAAGCCATTGTTGATTTACTCTTCAAAACAAATCGAAAAGTAACCG
TTAAGCAATTAAAAGAAGATTATTTCAAAAAAATAGAATCTTTTGATAGTGTTGAAATTTCAGGAGTTGA
AGATAGATTTAATGCTTCATTAGGTACCTACCATGATTTGCTAAAAATTATTAAAGATAAAGATTTTTTG
GATAATGAAGAAAATGAAGATATCTTAGAGGATATTGTTTTAACATTGACCTTATTTGAAGATAGGGAGA
TGATTGAGGAAAGACTTAAAACATATGCTCACCTCTTTGATGATAAGGTGATGAAACAGCTTAAACGTCG
CCGTTATACTGGTTGGGGACGTTTGTCTCGAAAATTGATTAATGGTATTAGGGATAAGCAATCTGGCAAA
ACAATATTAGATTTTTTGAAATCAGATGGTTTTGCCAATCGCAATTTTATGCAGCTGATCCATGATGATA
GTTTGACATTTAAAGAAGACATTCAAAAAGCACAAGTGTCTGGACAAGGCGATAGTTTACATGAACATAT
TGCAAATTTAGCTGGTAGCCCTGCTATTAAAAAAGGTATTTTACAGACTGTAAAAGTTGTTGATGAATTG
GTCAAAGTAATGGGGCGGCATAAGCCAGAAAATATCGTTATTGAAATGGCACGTGAAAATCAGACAACTC
AAAAGGGCCAGAAAAATTCGCGAGAGCGTATGAAACGAATCGAAGAAGGTATCAAAGAATTAGGAAGTCA
GATTCTTAAAGAGCATCCTGTTGAAAATACTCAATTGCAAAATGAAAAGCTCTATCTCTATTATCTCCAA
AATGGAAGAGACATGTATGTGGACCAAGAATTAGATATTAATCGTTTAAGTGATTATGATGTCGATCACA
TTGTTCCACAAAGTTTCCTTAAAGACGATTCAATAGACAATAAGGTCTTAACGCGTTCTGATAAAAATCG
TGGTAAATCGGATAACGTTCCAAGTGAAGAAGTAGTCAAAAAGATGAAAAACTATTGGAGACAACTTCTA
AACGCCAAGTTAATCACTCAACGTAAGTTTGATAATTTAACGAAAGCTGAACGTGGAGGTTTGAGTGAAC
TTGATAAAGCTGGTTTTATCAAACGCCAATTGGTTGAAACTCGCCAAATCACTAAGCATGTGGCACAAAT
TTTGGATAGTCGCATGAATACTAAATACGATGAAAATGATAAACTTATTCGAGAGGTTAAAGTGATTACC
TTAAAATCTAAATTAGTTTCTGACTTCCGAAAAGATTTCCAATTCTATAAAGTACGTGAGATTAACAATT
ACCATCATGCCCATGATGCGTATCTAAATGCCGTCGTTGGAACTGCTTTGATTAAGAAATATCCAAAACT
TGAATCGGAGTTTGTCTATGGTGATTATAAAGTTTATGATGTTCGTAAAATGATTGCTAAGTCTGAGCAA
GAAATAGGCAAAGCAACCGCAAAATATTTCTTTTACTCTAATATCATGAACTTCTTCAAAACAGAAATTA
CACTTGCAAATGGAGAGATTCGCAAACGCCCTCTAATCGAAACTAATGGGGAAACTGGAGAAATTGTCTG
GGATAAAGGGCGAGATTTTGCCACAGTGCGCAAAGTATTGTCCATGCCCCAAGTCAATATTGTCAAGAAA
ACAGAAGTACAGACAGGCGGATTCTCCAAGGAGTCAATTTTACCAAAAAGAAATTCGGACAAGCTTATTG
CTCGTAAAAAAGACTGGGATCCAAAAAAATATGGTGGTTTTGATAGTCCAACGGTAGCTTATTCAGTCCT
AGTTGTTGCTAAGGTGGAAAAAGGGAAATCGAAGAAGTTAAAATCCGTTAAAGAGTTACTAGGGATCACA
ATTATGGAAAGAAGTTCCTTTGAAAAAAATCCGATTGACTTTTTAGAAGCTAAAGGATATAAGGAAGTTA
AAAAAGACTTAATCATTAAACTACCTAAATATAGTCTTTTTGAGTTAGAAAACGGTCGTAAACGGATGCT
GGCTAGTGCCGGAGAATTACAAAAAGGAAATGAGCTGGCTCTGCCAAGCAAATATGTGAATTTTTTATAT
TTAGCTAGTCATTATGAAAAGTTGAAGGGTGGAAGTGGCAGTGGTCCGGCCGCGAAGAAAAAGAAACTGG
ACGGCAGCGGCAGTGGCCCCGCGGCTAAGAAGAAAAAGCTGGATGGAAGCGGCAGCGGGAGTCCAGAAGA
TAACGAACAAAAACAATTGTTTGTGGAGCAGCATAAGCATTATTTAGATGAGATTATTGAGCAAATCAGT
GAATTTTCTAAGCGTGTTATTTTAGCAGATGCCAATTTAGATAAAGTTCTTAGTGCATATAACAAACATA
GAGACAAACCAATACGTGAACAAGCAGAAAATATTATTCATTTATTTACGTTGACGAATCTTGGAGCTCC
CGCTGCTTTTAAATATTTTGATACAACAATTGATCGTAAACGATATACGTCTACAAAAGAAGTTTTAGAT
GCCACTCTTATCCATCAATCCATCACTGGTCTTTATGAAACACGCATTGATTTGAGTCAGCTAGGAGGTG
ACGCCGGGTCACCCAAGAAGAAGCGCAAAGTTGACGGATCGGGATCAAAACGCCCAGCCGCAACCAAGAA
AGCAGGTCAAGCTAAAAAAAAGAAGTTGGAATGATAACATTGGAAATGGATCACTGACATTGCGGCTCGT
CATCTTGTTGCAGGTCGCTATCACGCCTGTGCGTTAATCCGGCTGCTAACAAAGCCCGAAAGGAAGCTGA
GTTGGCTGCTGCCACCGCTGAGCAATAACTAGCATAACCCCTTGGGGCCTCTAAACGGGTCTTGAGGGGT
TTTTTGCTGAAAGGAGGAACTATATCCGGATATCCACAGGACGGGTGTGGTCGCCATGATCGCGTAGTCG
ATAGTGGCTCCAAGTAGCGAAGCGAGCAGGACTGGGCGGCGGCCAAAGCGGTCGGACAGTGCTCCGAGAA
CGGGTGCGCATAGAAATTGCATCAACGCATATAGCGCTAGCAGCACGCCATAGTGACTGGCGATGCTGTC
GGAATGGACGATATCCCGCAAGAGGCCCGGCAGTACCGGCATAACCAAGCCTATGCCTACAGCATCCAGG
GTGACGGTGCCGAGGATGACGATGAGCGCATTGTTAGATTTCATACACGGTGCCTGACTGCGTTAGCAAT
TTAACTGTGATAAACTACCGCATTAAAGCTTATCGATGATAAGCTGTCAAACATGAGAATTCTTGAAGAC
GAAAGGGCCTCGTGATACGCCTATTTTTATAGGTTAATGTCATGATAATAATGGTTTCTTAGACGTCAGG
TGGCACTTTTCGGGGAAATGTGCGCGGAACCCCTATTTGTTTATTTTTCTAAATACATTCAAATATGTAT
CCGCTCATGAGACAATAACCCTGATAAATGCTTCAATAACATTGAAAAAGGAAGAGTATGAGTATTCAAC
ATTTCCGTGTCGCCCTTATTCCCTTTTTTGCGGCATTTTGCCTTCCTGTTTTTGCTCACCCAGAAACGCT
GGTGAAAGTAAAAGATGCTGAAGATCAGTTGGGTGCACGAGTGGGTTACATCGAACTGGATCTCAACAGC
GGTAAGATCCTTGAGAGTTTTCGCCCCGAAGAACGTTTTCCAATGATGAGCACTTTTAAAGTTCTGCTAT
GTGGCGCGGTATTATCCCGTGTTGACGCCGGGCAAGAGCAACTCGGTCGCCGCATACACTATTCTCAGAA
TGACTTGGTTGAGTACTCACCAGTCACAGAAAAGCATCTTACGGATGGCATGACAGTAAGAGAATTATGC
AGTGCTGCCATAACCATGAGTGATAACACTGCGGCCAACTTACTTCTGACAACGATCGGAGGACCGAAGG
AGCTAACCGCTTTTTTGCACAACATGGGGGATCATGTAACTCGCCTTGATCGTTGGGAACCGGAGCTGAA
TGAAGCCATACCAAACGACGAGCGTGACACCACGATGCCTGCAGCAATGGCAACAACGTTGCGCAAACTA
TTAACTGGCGAACTACTTACTCTAGCTTCCCGGCAACAATTAATAGACTGGATGGAGGCGGATAAAGTTG
CAGGACCACTTCTGCGCTCGGCCCTTCCGGCTGGCTGGTTTATTGCTGATAAATCTGGAGCCGGTGAGCG
TGGGTCTCGCGGTATCATTGCAGCACTGGGGCCAGATGGTAAGCCCTCCCGTATCGTAGTTATCTACACG
ACGGGGAGTCAGGCAACTATGGATGAACGAAATAGACAGATCGCTGAGATAGGTGCCTCACTGATTAAGC
ATTGGTAACTGTCAGACCAAGTTTACTCATATATACTTTAGATTGATTTAAAACTTCATTTTTAATTTAA
AAGGATCTAGGTGAAGATCCTTTTTGATAATCTCATGACCAAAATCCCTTAACGTGAGTTTTCGTTCCAC
TGAGCGTCAGACCCCGTAGAAAAGATCAAAGGATCTTC
